Addgene plasmid #158296: pLKO_HSV.FLAG.VSVg_NGFR
Purpose: Protein Barcode (Pro-Code) for vector/cell tracking. Contains U6 trRNA cassette for sgRNA cloning. Enables phenotypic CRISPR screens at a single cell resolution (using cytometry).
Depositing lab: Brian Brown. Depositing organization: Icahn School of Medicine at Mount Sinai. Publication: Protein Barcodes Enable High-Dimensional Single-Cell CRISPR Screens. Wroblewska A, Dhainaut M, Ben-Zvi B, Rose SA, Park ES, Amir ED, Bektesevic A, Baccarini A, Merad M, Rahman AH, Brown BD. Cell. 2018 Nov 1;175(4):1141-1155.e16. doi: 10.1016/j.cell.2018.09.022. Epub 2018 Oct 18. PubMed 30343902.
Backbone
  Vector backbone: pLKO
  Backbone size w/o insert (bp): 9000
  Vector type: Lentiviral, CRISPR
Growth in bacteria
  Bacterial resistance: Ampicillin, 100 μg/mL
  Growth temperature: 37°C
  Growth strain: NEB Stable
  Copy number: High Copy
Gene/Insert
  Gene/Insert name: Pro-Code Tagged human dNGFR
  Species: H. sapiens (human)
  Insert size (bp): 1000
  Mutation: Truncation of the signaling domain
  Entrez Gene: NGFR (a.k.a. CD271, Gp80-LNGFR, TNFRSF16, p75(NTR), p75NTR)
  Promoter: EF1a
  Tag / fusion protein: HSV.FLAG.VSVg (N terminal on insert)
  Cloning method: Restriction Enzyme; 5′ cloning site Unknown (unknown if destroyed)
  Sequencing primers: 5′ cctttttgagtttggatcttggttcat
Terms and licenses: Academic/Nonprofit Terms; Industry Terms: Not Available to Industry
How to cite: pLKO_HSV.FLAG.VSVg_NGFR was a gift from Brian Brown (Addgene plasmid # 158296 ; http://n2t.net/addgene:158296 ; RRID:Addgene_158296)
