[The description below was written by a language model from this plasmid's Addgene catalogue record and pLannotate feature annotations shown in this document.]
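Description:
pLKO_HSV.FLAG.VSVg_NGFR is a lentiviral CRISPR vector built on the pLKO backbone that pairs an sgRNA expression cassette with a protein barcode ("Pro-Code") reporter. It is propagated in E. coli as a high-copy plasmid through a ColE1/pUC-type origin with ampicillin selection (AmpR under its own bla promoter). The backbone also carries an f1 origin, an SV40 origin and SV40 poly(A) signal, and remnants of lac, T7 and T3 cloning-vector elements. The viral portion has a third-generation layout. An RSV promoter fused to a truncated HIV-1 5' LTR drives genomic RNA production in packaging cells, followed by the Ψ packaging signal with a partial gag sequence, the Rev response element and a cPPT/CTS. A second truncated LTR lies downstream of the payload, next to a nef fragment, in the position of the 3' LTR.

Two expression units sit between the LTRs. A human U6 Pol III promoter precedes the S. pyogenes Cas9 guide RNA scaffold, leaving a short gap where a user-supplied sgRNA spacer is cloned. The vector encodes no Cas9, which would have to be supplied separately. Downstream, the EF-1α promoter drives a human NGFR lacking its signaling domain (dNGFR), carrying an N-terminal combination of HSV, FLAG and VSVg epitope tags and followed by a WPRE to boost transcript expression. The annotation software marks only the NGFR fragment, not the individual epitopes. No mammalian drug-resistance marker is annotated. The epitope combination acts as an antibody-detectable identifier of the vector, and so of the guide it carries. According to the record, this allows vector and cell tracking and phenotypic CRISPR screens at single-cell resolution by cytometry.
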