Features (pLannotate 1.2.2; 29 found; start..end, strand, type, name):
     50..290     +  promoter       U6 promoter: RNA polymerase III promoter for human U6 snRNA
    317..392     +  misc_RNA       gRNA scaffold: guide RNA scaffold for the Streptococcus pyogenes CRISPR/Cas9 system
    440..557     +  misc_feature   cPPT/CTS: central polypurine tract and central termination sequence of HIV-1
    624..690     +  CDS            small t antigen (fragment): SV40 (simian virus 40) small t antigen
    697..1875    +  promoter       EF-1α promoter: strong constitutive promoter for human elongation factor EF-1α
   1892..1917    +  misc_feature   MCS (fragment): multiple cloning site
   1930..2883    +  CDS            NGFR (fragment): TNR16_HUMAN - Also known as TNFRSF16. Experimental evidence at protein level: Swiss-Prot protein existence level 1. Low affinity receptor which can bind to NGF, BDNF, NTF3, and NTF4. Forms a heterodimeric receptor with SORCS2 that binds the precursor forms of NGF, BDNF and NTF3 with high affinity, and has much lower affinity for mature NGF and BDNF (PubMed:24908487). Plays an important role in differentiation and survival of specific neuronal populations during development (By similarity). Can mediate cell survival as well as cell death of neural cells. Plays a role in the inactivation of RHOA
   2914..3502    +  misc_feature   WPRE: woodchuck hepatitis virus posttranscriptional regulatory element
   3507..3644    +  CDS            nef (fragment): NEF_HV1LA - Experimental evidence at protein level: Swiss-Prot protein existence level 1. Extracellular Nef protein targets CD4(+) T-lymphocytes for apoptosis by interacting with CXCR4 surface receptors. From Human immunodeficiency virus type 1 group M subtype B (isolate Lai) (HIV-1).
   3630..3810    +  LTR            5' LTR (truncated): truncated 5' long terminal repeat (LTR) from HIV-1
   3882..4003    +  polyA_signal   SV40 poly(A) signal: SV40 polyadenylation signal
   4043..4178    +  rep_origin     SV40 ori: SV40 origin of replication
   4199..4217    -  promoter       T7 promoter: promoter for bacteriophage T7 RNA polymerase
   4225..4380    +  CDS            lacZα (fragment): LacZα fragment of β-galactosidase; lacZ fragment
   4385..4813    +  rep_origin     f1 ori (sequence partly withheld): f1 bacteriophage origin of replication; arrow indicates direction of (+) strand synthesis
   4866..4970    +  promoter       AmpR promoter: bla
   4971..5831    +  CDS            AmpR: β-lactamase; bla; confers resistance to ampicillin, carbenicillin, and related antibiotics
   6002..6590    +  rep_origin     ori: high-copy-number ColE1/pMB1/pBR322/pUC origin of replication
   6773..6865    +  CDS            lacI (fragment): lac repressor; lacI; The lac repressor binds to the lac operator to inhibit transcription in E. coli. This inhibition can be relieved by adding lactose or isopropyl-β-D-thiogalactopyranoside (IPTG).
   6878..6899    +  protein_bind   CAP binding site: CAP binding activates transcription in the presence of cAMP. E. coli catabolite activator protein
   6914..6944    +  promoter       lac promoter: promoter for the E. coli lac operon
   6952..6968    +  protein_bind   lac operator: The lac repressor binds to the lac operator to inhibit transcription in E. coli. This inhibition can be relieved by adding lactose or isopropyl-β-D-thiogalactopyranoside (IPTG). lac repressor encoded by lacI
   7013..7031    +  promoter       T3 promoter: promoter for bacteriophage T3 RNA polymerase
   7059..7285    +  promoter       RSV promoter: Rous sarcoma virus enhancer/promoter
   7286..7466    +  LTR            5' LTR (truncated): truncated 5' long terminal repeat (LTR) from HIV-1
   7513..7638    +  misc_feature   HIV-1 Ψ: packaging signal of human immunodeficiency virus type 1
   7622..7985    +  CDS            HIV-1 gag (fragment): gag protein from human immunodeficiency virus 1; gag
   8131..8364    +  misc_feature   RRE: The Rev response element (RRE) of HIV-1 allows for Rev-dependent mRNA export from the nucleus to the cytoplasm.
   8741..8841    +  CDS            Rev (fragment): human immunodeficiency virus 1 (HIV-1) Rev protein; rev; enhances nuclear export of unspliced and incompletely spliced viral mRNAs
>Addgene plasmid #158296 | pLKO_HSV.FLAG.VSVg_NGFR | addgene full sequence | sequence record 329410 | Addgene NGS Result
TCGACGGTATCGATCACGAGACTAGTATCGAGCGGCCGCCCCCTTCACCGAGGGCCTATTTCCCATGATT
CCTTCATATTTGCATATACGATACAAGGCTGTTAGAGAGATAATTGGAATTAATTTGACTGTAAACACAA
AGATATTAGTACAAAATACGTGACGTAGAAAGTAATAATTTCTTGGGTAGTTTGCAGTTTTAAAATTATG
TTTTAAAATGGACTATCATATGCTTACCGTAACTTGAAAGTATTTCGATTTCTTGGCTTTATATATCTTG
TGGAAAGGACGAAACACCGGGTCTTCGAGAAGACCTGTTTTAGAGCTAGAAATAGCAAGTTAAAATAAGG
CTAGTCCGTTATCAACTTGAAAAAGTGGCACCGAGTCGGTGCTTTTTTTAATTCTCGACCTCGAGACAAA
TGGCAGTATTCATCCACAATTTTAAAAGAAAAGGGGGGATTGGGGGGTACAGTGCAGGGGAAAGAATAGT
AGACATAATAGCAACAGACATACAAACTAAAGAATTACAAAAACAAATTACAAAAATTCAAAATTTTCGG
GTTTATTACAGGGACAGCAGAGATCCACTTTGGCCGCGGCTCGAGGCGATAAGCTTTGCAAAGATGGATA
AAGTTTTAAACAGAGAGGAATCTTTGCAGCTAATGGACCTTCTAGGTCTTGAAAGGAGTGGGAATTGGCT
CCGGTGCCCGTCAGTGGGCAGAGCGCACATCGCCCACAGTCCCCGAGAAGTTGGGGGGAGGGGTCGGCAA
TTGAACCGGTGCCTAGAGAAGGTGGCGCGGGGTAAACTGGGAAAGTGATGTCGTGTACTGGCTCCGCCTT
TTTCCCGAGGGTGGGGGAGAACCGTATATAAGTGCAGTAGTCGCCGTGAACGTTCTTTTTCGCAACGGGT
TTGCCGCCAGAACACAGGTAAGTGCCGTGTGTGGTTCCCGCGGGCCTGGCCTCTTTACGGGTTATGGCCC
TTGCGTGCCTTGAATTACTTCCACCTGGCTGCAGTACGTGATTCTTGATCCCGAGCTTCGGGTTGGAAGT
GGGTGGGAGAGTTCGAGGCCTTGCGCTTAAGGAGCCCCTTCGCCTCGTGCTTGAGTTGAGGCCTGGCCTG
GGCGCTGGGGCCGCCGCGTGCGAATCTGGTGGCACCTTCGCGCCTGTCTCGCTGCTTTCGATAAGTCTCT
AGCCATTTAAAATTTTTGATGACCTGCTGCGACGCTTTTTTTCTGGCAAGATAGTCTTGTAAATGCGGGC
CAAGATCTGCACACTGGTATTTCGGTTTTTGGGGCCGCGGGCGGCGACGGGGCCCGTGCGTCCCAGCGCA
CATGTTCGGCGAGGCGGGGCCTGCGAGCGCGGCCACCGAGAATCGGACGGGGGTAGTCTCAAGCTGGCCG
GCCTGCTCTGGTGCCTGGCCTCGCGCCGCCGTGTATCGCCCCGCCCTGGGCGGCAAGGCTGGCCCGGTCG
GCACCAGTTGCGTGAGCGGAAAGATGGCCGCTTCCCGGCCCTGCTGCAGGGAGCTCAAAATGGAGGACGC
GGCGCTCGGGAGAGCGGGCGGGTGAGTCACCCACACAAAGGAAAAGGGCCTTTCCGTCCTCAGCCGTCGC
TTCATGTGACTCCACGGAGTACCGGGCGCCGTCCAGGCACCTCGATTAGTTCTCGAGCTTTTGGAGTACG
TCGTCTTTAGGTTGGGGGGAGGGGTTTTATGCGATGGAGTTTCCCCACACTGAGTGGGTGGAGACTGAAG
TTAGGCCAGCTTGGCACTTGATGTAATTCTCCTTGGAATTTGCCCTTTTTGAGTTTGGATCTTGGTTCAT
TCTCAAGCCTCAGACAGTGGTTCAAAGTTTTTTTCTTCCATTTCAGGTGTCGTGAGGAATTCTGCAGTCG
ATCGACGGTACCGCGGGCCCGGGATCCACGGTCGCCACCATGGGGGCAGGTGCCACCGGCCGCGCCATGG
ACGGGCCGCGCCTGCTGCTGTTGCTGCTTCTGGGGGTGTCCCTTGGAGGTGCCAAGGAGGCATGCCAGCC
CGAGCTGGCCCCCGAGGACCCCGAGGACGGAGGAGGCGGGGGAGGGGACTACAAAGACGATGACGACAAG
GGAGGAGGCGGGGGAGGGTATACAGATATCGAAATGAATAGACTCGGAAAGCCCACAGGCCTGTACACAC
ACAGCGGTGAGTGCTGCAAAGCCTGCAACCTGGGCGAGGGTGTGGCCCAGCCTTGTGGAGCCAACCAGAC
CGTGTGTGAGCCCTGCCTGGACAGCGTGACGTTCTCCGACGTGGTGAGCGCGACCGAGCCGTGCAAGCCG
TGCACCGAGTGCGTGGGGCTCCAGAGCATGTCGGCGCCGTGCGTGGAGGCCGACGACGCCGTGTGCCGCT
GCGCCTACGGCTACTACCAGGATGAGACGACTGGGCGCTGCGAGGCGTGCCGCGTGTGCGAGGCGGGCTC
GGGCCTCGTGTTCTCCTGCCAGGACAAGCAGAACACCGTGTGCGAGGAGTGCCCCGACGGCACGTATTCC
GACGAGGCCAACCACGTGGACCCGTGCCTGCCCTGCACCGTGTGCGAGGACACCGAGCGCCAGCTCCGCG
AGTGCACACGCTGGGCCGACGCCGAGTGCGAGGAGATCCCTGGCCGTTGGATTACACGGTCCACACCCCC
AGAGGGCTCGGACAGCACAGCCCCCAGCACCCAGGAGCCTGAGGCACCTCCAGAACAAGACCTCATAGCC
AGCACGGTGGCAGGTGTGGTGACCACAGTGATGGGCAGCTCCCAGCCCGTGGTGACCCGAGGCACCACCG
ACAACCTCATCCCTGTCTATTGCTCCATCCTGGCTGCTGTGGTTGTGGGCCTTGTGGCCTACATAGCCTT
CAAGAGGTGGAACAGGGGTATCCTCTAGAGCGGCCGCGTCGACAATCAACCTCTGGATTACAAAATTTGT
GAAAGATTGACTGGTATTCTTAACTATGTTGCTCCTTTTACGCTATGTGGATACGCTGCTTTAATGCCTT
TGTATCATGCTATTGCTTCCCGTATGGCTTTCATTTTCTCCTCCTTGTATAAATCCTGGTTGCTGTCTCT
TTATGAGGAGTTGTGGCCCGTTGTCAGGCAACGTGGCGTGGTGTGCACTGTGTTTGCTGACGCAACCCCC
ACTGGTTGGGGCATTGCCACCACCTGTCAGCTCCTTTCCGGGACTTTCGCTTTCCCCCTCCCTATTGCCA
CGGCGGAACTCATCGCCGCCTGCCTTGCCCGCTGCTGGACAGGGGCTCGGCTGTTGGGCACTGACAATTC
CGTGGTGTTGTCGGGGAAGCTGACGTCCTTTCCATGGCTGCTCGCCTGTGTTGCCACCTGGATTCTGCGC
GGGACGTCCTTCTGCTACGTCCCTTCGGCCCTCAATCCAGCGGACCTTCCTTCCCGCGGCCTGCTGCCGG
CTCTGCGGCCTCTTCCGCATCTTCGCCTTCGCCCTCAGACGAGTCGGATCTCCCTTTGGGCCGCCTCCCC
GCCTGGGTACCTTTAAGACCAATGACTTACAAGGCAGCTGTAGATCTTAGCCACTTTTTAAAAGAAAAGG
GGGGACTGGAAGGGCTAATTCACTCCCAACGAAGATAAGATCTGCTTTTTGCTTGTACTGGGTCTCTCTG
GTTAGACCAGATCTGAGCCTGGGAGCTCTCTGGCTAACTAGGGAACCCACTGCTTAAGCCTCAATAAAGC
TTGCCTTGAGTGCTTCAAGTAGTGTGTGCCCGTCTGTTGTGTGACTCTGGTAACTAGAGATCCCTCAGAC
CCTTTTAGTCAGTGTGGAAAATCTCTAGCAGTAGTAGTTCATGTCATCTTATTATTCAGTATTTATAACT
TGCAAAGAAATGAATATCAGAGAGTGAGAGGAACTTGTTTATTGCAGCTTATAATGGTTACAAATAAAGC
AATAGCATCACAAATTTCACAAATAAAGCATTTTTTTCACTGCATTCTAGTTGTGGTTTGTCCAAACTCA
TCAATGTATCTTATCATGTCTGGCTCTAGCTATCCCGCCCCTAACTCCGCCCATCCCGCCCCTAACTCCG
CCCAGTTCCGCCCATTCTCCGCCCCATGGCTGACTAATTTTTTTTATTTATGCAGAGGCCGAGGCCGCCT
CGGCCTCTGAGCTATTCCAGAAGTAGTGAGGAGGCTTTTTTGGAGGCCTAGGGACGTACCCAATTCGCCC
TATAGTGAGTCGTATTACGCGCGCTCACTGGCCGTCGTTTTACAACGTCGTGACTGGGAAAACCCTGGCG
TTACCCAACTTAATCGCCTTGCAGCACATCCCCCTTTCGCCAGCTGGCGTAATAGCGAAGAGGCCCGCAC
CGATCGCCCTTCCCAACAGTTGCGCAGCCTGAATGGCGAATGGG
[124 nt withheld, positions 4385-4508]
C
[91 nt withheld, positions 4510-4600]
A
[49 nt withheld, positions 4602-4650]
CCTTTGACGTTGGAGTCCACGTTCTTT
[37 nt withheld, positions 4678-4714]
ACCCTATCTCGGTCTATTCTTTTGATTTATAAGGGATTTTGCCGATTTCGGCCTATTGGTTAAAAAATGA
GCTGATTTAACAAAAATTTAACGCGAATTTTAACAAAATATTAACGCTTACAATTTAGGTGGCACTTTTC
GGGGAAATGTGCGCGGAACCCCTATTTGTTTATTTTTCTAAATACATTCAAATATGTATCCGCTCATGAG
ACAATAACCCTGATAAATGCTTCAATAATATTGAAAAAGGAAGAGTATGAGTATTCAACATTTCCGTGTC
GCCCTTATTCCCTTTTTTGCGGCATTTTGCCTTCCTGTTTTTGCTCACCCAGAAACGCTGGTGAAAGTAA
AAGATGCTGAAGATCAGTTGGGTGCACGAGTGGGTTACATCGAACTGGATCTCAACAGCGGTAAGATCCT
TGAGAGTTTTCGCCCCGAAGAACGTTTTCCAATGATGAGCACTTTTAAAGTTCTGCTATGTGGCGCGGTA
TTATCCCGTATTGACGCCGGGCAAGAGCAACTCGGTCGCCGCATACACTATTCTCAGAATGACTTGGTTG
AGTACTCACCAGTCACAGAAAAGCATCTTACGGATGGCATGACAGTAAGAGAATTATGCAGTGCTGCCAT
AACCATGAGTGATAACACTGCGGCCAACTTACTTCTGACAACGATCGGAGGACCGAAGGAGCTAACCGCT
TTTTTGCACAACATGGGGGATCATGTAACTCGCCTTGATCGTTGGGAACCGGAGCTGAATGAAGCCATAC
CAAACGACGAGCGTGACACCACGATGCCTGTAGCAATGGCAACAACGTTGCGCAAACTATTAACTGGCGA
ACTACTTACTCTAGCTTCCCGGCAACAATTAATAGACTGGATGGAGGCGGATAAAGTTGCAGGACCACTT
CTGCGCTCGGCCCTTCCGGCTGGCTGGTTTATTGCTGATAAATCTGGAGCCGGTGAGCGTGGGTCTCGCG
GTATCATTGCAGCACTGGGGCCAGATGGTAAGCCCTCCCGTATCGTAGTTATCTACACGACGGGGAGTCA
GGCAACTATGGATGAACGAAATAGACAGATCGCTGAGATAGGTGCCTCACTGATTAAGCATTGGTAACTG
TCAGACCAAGTTTACTCATATATACTTTAGATTGATTTAAAACTTCATTTTTAATTTAAAAGGATCTAGG
TGAAGATCCTTTTTGATAATCTCATGACCAAAATCCCTTAACGTGAGTTTTCGTTCCACTGAGCGTCAGA
CCCCGTAGAAAAGATCAAAGGATCTTCTTGAGATCCTTTTTTTCTGCGCGTAATCTGCTGCTTGCAAACA
AAAAAACCACCGCTACCAGCGGTGGTTTGTTTGCCGGATCAAGAGCTACCAACTCTTTTTCCGAAGGTAA
CTGGCTTCAGCAGAGCGCAGATACCAAATACTGTTCTTCTAGTGTAGCCGTAGTTAGGCCACCACTTCAA
GAACTCTGTAGCACCGCCTACATACCTCGCTCTGCTAATCCTGTTACCAGTGGCTGCTGCCAGTGGCGAT
AAGTCGTGTCTTACCGGGTTGGACTCAAGACGATAGTTACCGGATAAGGCGCAGCGGTCGGGCTGAACGG
GGGGTTCGTGCACACAGCCCAGCTTGGAGCGAACGACCTACACCGAACTGAGATACCTACAGCGTGAGCT
ATGAGAAAGCGCCACGCTTCCCGAAGGGAGAAAGGCGGACAGGTATCCGGTAAGCGGCAGGGTCGGAACA
GGAGAGCGCACGAGGGAGCTTCCAGGGGGAAACGCCTGGTATCTTTATAGTCCTGTCGGGTTTCGCCACC
TCTGACTTGAGCGTCGATTTTTGTGATGCTCGTCAGGGGGGCGGAGCCTATGGAAAAACGCCAGCAACGC
GGCCTTTTTACGGTTCCTGGCCTTTTGCTGGCCTTTTGCTCACATGTTCTTTCCTGCGTTATCCCCTGAT
TCTGTGGATAACCGTATTACCGCCTTTGAGTGAGCTGATACCGCTCGCCGCAGCCGAACGACCGAGCGCA
GCGAGTCAGTGAGCGAGGAAGCGGAAGAGCGCCCAATACGCAAACCGCCTCTCCCCGCGCGTTGGCCGAT
TCATTAATGCAGCTGGCACGACAGGTTTCCCGACTGGAAAGCGGGCAGTGAGCGCAACGCAATTAATGTG
AGTTAGCTCACTCATTAGGCACCCCAGGCTTTACACTTTATGCTTCCGGCTCGTATGTTGTGTGGAATTG
TGAGCGGATAACAATTTCACACAGGAAACAGCTATGACCATGATTACGCCAAGCGCGCAATTAACCCTCA
CTAAAGGGAACAAAAGCTGGAGCTGCAAGCTTAATGTAGTCTTATGCAATACTCTTGTAGTCTTGCAACA
TGGTAACGATGAGTTAGCAACATGCCTTACAAGGAGAGAAAAAGCACCGTGCATGGCGATTGGTGGAAGT
AAGGTGGTACGATCGTGCCTTATTAGGAAGGCAACAGACGGGTCTGACATGGATTGGACGAACCACTGAA
TTGCCGCATTGCAGAGATATTGTATTTAAGTGCCTAGCTCGATACATAAACGGGTCTCTCTGGTTAGACC
AGATCTGAGCCTGGGAGCTCTCTGGCTAACTAGGGAACCCACTGCTTAAGCCTCAATAAAGCTTGCCTTG
AGTGCTTCAAGTAGTGTGTGCCCGTCTGTTGTGTGACTCTGGTAACTAGAGATCCCTCAGACCCTTTTAG
TCAGTGTGGAAAATCTCTAGCAGTGGCGCCCGAACAGGGACTTGAAAGCGAAAGGGAAACCAGAGGAGCT
CTCTCGACGCAGGACTCGGCTTGCTGAAGCGCGCACGGCAAGAGGCGAGGGGCGGCGACTGGTGAGTACG
CCAAAAATTTTGACTAGCGGAGGCTAGAAGGAGAGAGATGGGTGCGAGAGCGTCAGTATTAAGCGGGGGA
GAATTAGATCGCGATGGGAAAAAATTCGGTTAAGGCCAGGGGGAAAGAAAAAATATAAATTAAAACATAT
AGTATGGGCAAGCAGGGAGCTAGAACGATTCGCAGTTAATCCTGGCCTGTTAGAAACATCAGAAGGCTGT
AGACAAATACTGGGACAGCTACAACCATCCCTTCAGACAGGATCAGAAGAACTTAGATCATTATATAATA
CAGTAGCAACCCTCTATTGTGTGCATCAAAGGATAGAGATAAAAGACACCAAGGAAGCTTTAGACAAGAT
AGAGGAAGAGCAAAACAAAAGTAAGACCACCGCACAGCAAGCGGCCGCTGATCTTCAGACCTGGAGGAGG
AGATATGAGGGACAATTGGAGAAGTGAATTATATAAATATAAAGTAGTAAAAATTGAACCATTAGGAGTA
GCACCCACCAAGGCAAAGAGAAGAGTGGTGCAGAGAGAAAAAAGAGCAGTGGGAATAGGAGCTTTGTTCC
TTGGGTTCTTGGGAGCAGCAGGAAGCACTATGGGCGCAGCGTCAATGACGCTGACGGTACAGGCCAGACA
ATTATTGTCTGGTATAGTGCAGCAGCAGAACAATTTGCTGAGGGCTATTGAGGCGCAACAGCATCTGTTG
CAACTCACAGTCTGGGGCATCAAGCAGCTCCAGGCAAGAATCCTGGCTGTGGAAAGATACCTAAAGGATC
AACAGCTCCTGGGGATTTGGGGTTGCTCTGGAAAACTCATTTGCACCACTGCTGTGCCTTGGAATGCTAG
TTGGAGTAATAAATCTCTGGAACAGATTTGGAATCACACGACCTGGATGGAGTGGGACAGAGAAATTAAC
AATTACACAAGCTTAATACACTCCTTAATTGAAGAATCGCAAAACCAGCAAGAAAAGAATGAACAAGAAT
TATTGGAATTAGATAAATGGGCAAGTTTGTGGAATTGGTTTAACATAACAAATTGGCTGTGGTATATAAA
ATTATTCATAATGATAGTAGGAGGCTTGGTAGGTTTAAGAATAGTTTTTGCTGTACTTTCTATAGTGAAT
AGAGTTAGGCAGGGATATTCACCATTATCGTTTCAGACCCACCTCCCAACCCCGAGGGGACCCGACAGGC
CCGAAGGAATAGAAGAAGAAGGTGGAGAGAGAGACAGAGACAGATCCATTCGATTAGTGAACGGATC
