>Addgene plasmid #158296 | pLKO_HSV.FLAG.VSVg_NGFR | depositor partial sequence | sequence record 305461 | Tagged NGFR
ATGGGGGCAGGTGCCACCGGCCGCGCCATGGACGGGCCGCGCCTGCTGCTGTTGCTGCTTCTGGGGGTGT
CCCTTGGAGGTGCCAAGGAGGCATGCCAGCCCGAGCTGGCCCCCGAGGACCCCGAGGACGGAGGAGGCGG
GGGAGGGGACTACAAAGACGATGACGACAAGGGAGGAGGCGGGGGAGGGTATACAGATATCGAAATGAAT
AGACTCGGAAAGCCCACAGGCCTGTACACACACAGCGGTGAGTGCTGCAAAGCCTGCAACCTGGGCGAGG
GTGTGGCCCAGCCTTGTGGAGCCAACCAGACCGTGTGTGAGCCCTGCCTGGACAGCGTGACGTTCTCCGA
CGTGGTGAGCGCGACCGAGCCGTGCAAGCCGTGCACCGAGTGCGTGGGGCTCCAGAGCATGTCGGCGCCG
TGCGTGGAGGCCGACGACGCCGTGTGCCGCTGCGCCTACGGCTACTACCAGGATGAGACGACTGGGCGCT
GCGAGGCGTGCCGCGTGTGCGAGGCGGGCTCGGGCCTCGTGTTCTCCTGCCAGGACAAGCAGAACACCGT
GTGCGAGGAGTGCCCCGACGGCACGTATTCCGACGAGGCCAACCACGTGGACCCGTGCCTGCCCTGCACC
GTGTGCGAGGACACCGAGCGCCAGCTCCGCGAGTGCACACGCTGGGCCGACGCCGAGTGCGAGGAGATCC
CTGGCCGTTGGATTACACGGTCCACACCCCCAGAGGGCTCGGACAGCACAGCCCCCAGCACCCAGGAGCC
TGAGGCACCTCCAGAACAAGACCTCATAGCCAGCACGGTGGCAGGTGTGGTGACCACAGTGATGGGCAGC
TCCCAGCCCGTGGTGACCCGAGGCACCACCGACAACCTCATCCCTGTCTATTGCTCCATCCTGGCTGCTG
TGGTTGTGGGCCTTGTGGCCTACATAGCCTTCAAGAGGTGGAACAGGGGTATCCTCTAG
